>Addgene plasmid #117564 | pEPOR1CB0087 | addgene full sequence | sequence record 228164 | Addgene NGS Result
TCTGTGAAGACAAACTAGAATTCGAGCTCGGAGCATCTTCATTCTTAAGATATGAAGATAATCTTCAAAA
GGCCCCTGGGAATCTGAAAGAAGAGAAGCAGGCCCATTTATATGGGAAAGAACAATAGTATTTCTTATAT
AGGCCCATTTAAGTTGAAAACAATCTTCAAAAGTCCCACATCGCTTAGATAAGAAAACGAAGCTGAGTTT
ATATACAGCTAGAGTCGAAGTAGTGATTGTATGACCTTTAAGAGAGAAGCGTTTTAGTACTCTGGAAACA
GAATCTACTAAAACAAGGCAAAATGCCGTGTTTATCTCGTCAACTTGTTGGCGAGATTTTTTTACTTGTC
TCGCTTTACTTGTCTTCTGCACGAAGTGGTTTAAACTATCAGTGTTTGACAGGATATATTGGCGGGTAAA
CCTAAGAGAAAAGAGCGTTTATTAGAATAATCGGATATTTAAAAGGGCGTGAAAAGGTTTATCCGTTCGT
CCATTTGTATGTGCATGCCAACCACAGGGTTCCCCAGATCAGGCGCTGGCTGCTGAACCCCCAGCCGGAA
CTGACCCCACAAGGCCCTAGCGTTTGCAATGCACCAGGTCATCATTGACCCAGGCGTGTTCCACCAGGCC
GCTGCCTCGCAACTCTTCGCAGGCTTCGCCGACCTGCTCGCGCCACTTCTTCACGCGGGTGGAATCCGAT
CCGCACATGAGGCGGAAGGTTTCCAGCTTGAGCGGGTACGGCTCCCGGTGCGAGCTGAAATAGTCGAACA
TCCGTCGGGCCGTCGGCGACAGCTTGCGGTACTTCTCCCATATGAATTTCGTGTAGTGGTCGCCAGCAAA
CAGCACGACGATTTCCTCGTCGATCAGGACCTGGCAACGGGACGTTTTCTTGCCACGGTCCAGGACGCGG
AAGCGGTGCAGCAGCGACACCGATTCCAGGTGCCCAACGCGGTCGGACGTGAAGCCCATCGCCGTCGCCT
GTAGGCGCGACAGGCATTCCTCGGCCTTCGTGTAATACCGGCCATTGATCGACCAGCCCAGGTCCTGGCA
AAGCTCGTAGAACGTGAAGGTGATCGGCTCGCCGATAGGGGTGCGCTTCGCGTACTCCAACACCTGCTGC
CACACCAGTTCGTCATCGTCGGCCCGCAGCTCGACGCCGGTGTAGGTGATCTTCACGTCCTTGTTGACGT
GGAAAATGACCTTGTTTTGCAGCGCCTCGCGCGGGATTTTCTTGTTGCGCGTGGTGAACAGGGCAGAGCG
GGCCGTGTCGTTTGGCATCGCTCGCATCGTGTCCGGCCACGGCGCAATATCGAACAAGGAAAGCTGCATT
TCCTTGATCTGCTGCTTCGTGTGTTTCAGCAACGCGGCCTGCTTGGCCTCGCTGACCTGTTTTGCCAGGT
CCTCGCCGGCGGTTTTTCGCTTCTTGGTCGTCATAGTTCCTCGCGTGTCGATGGTCATCGACTTCGCCAA
ACCTGCCGCCTCCTGTTCAAGACGACGCGAACGCTCCACGGCGGCCGATGGCGCGGGCAGGGCAGGGGGA
GCCAGTTGCACGCTGTCGCGCTCGATCTTGGCCGTAGCTTGCTGGACCATCGAGCCGACGGACTGGAAGG
TTTCGCGGGGCGCACGCATGACGGTGCGGCTTGCGATGGTTTCGGCATCCTCGGCGGAAAACCCCGCGTC
GATCAGTTCTTGCCTGTATGCCTTCCGGTCAAACGTCCGATTCATTCACCCTCCTTGCGGGATTGCCCCG
ACTCACGCCGGGGCAATGTGCCCTTATTCCTGATTTGACCCGCCTGGTGCCTTGGTGTCCAGATAATCCA
CCTTATCGGCAATGAAGTCGGTCCCGTAGACCGTCTGGCCGTCCTTCTCGTACTTGGTATTCCGAATCTT
GCCCTGCACGAATACCAGCGACCCCTTGCCCAAATACTTGCCGTGGGCCTCGGCCTGAGAGCCAAAACAC
TTGATGCGGAAGAAGTCGGTGCGCTCCTGCTTGTCGCCGGCATCGTTGCGCCACATCTAGGATCTGCCAG
GAACCGTAAAAAGGCCGCGTTGCTGGCGTTTTTCCATAGGCTCCGCCCCCCTGACGAGCATCACAAAAAT
CGACGCTCAAGTCAGAGGTGGCGAAACCCGACAGGACTATAAAGATACCAGGCGTTTCCCCCTGGAAGCT
CCCTCGTGCGCTCTCCTGTTCCGACCCTGCCGCTTACCGGATACCTGTCCGCCTTTCTCCCTTCGGGAAG
CGTGGCGCTTTCTCATAGCTCACGCTGTAGGTATCTCAGTTCGGTGTAGGTCGTTCGCTCCAAGCTGGGC
TGTGTGCACGAACCCCCCGTTCAGCCCGACCGCTGCGCCTTATCCGGTAACTATCGTCTTGAGTCCAACC
CGGTAAGACACGACTTATCGCCACTGGCAGCAGCCACTGGTAACAGGATTAGCAGAGCGAGGTATGTAGG
CGGTGCTACAGAGTTCTTGAAGTGGTGGCCTAACTACGGCTACACTAGAAGAACAGTATTTGGTATCTGC
GCTCTGCTGAAGCCAGTTACCTTCGGAAAAAGAGTTGGTAGCTCTTGATCCGGCAAACAAACCACCGCTG
GTAGCGGTGGTTTTTTTGTTTGCAAGCAGCAGATTACGCGCAGAAAAAAAGGATCTCAAGAAGATCCTTT
GATCTTTTCTACGGGGTCTGACGCTCAGTGGAACGAAAACTCACGTTAAGGGATTTTGGTCATGAGATTA
TCAAAAAGGATCTTCACCTAGATCCTTTTAAATTAAAAATGAAGTTTTAAATCAATCTAAAGTATATATG
AGTAAACTTGGTCTGACAGTTACCAATGCTTAATCAGTGAGGCACCTATCTCAGCGATCTGTCTATTTCG
TTCATCCATAGTTGCCTGACTCCCCGTCGTGTAGATAACTACGATACGGGAGGGCTTACCATCTGGCCCC
AGTGCTGCAATGATACCGCGAGAACCACGCTCACCGGCTCCAGATTTATCAGCAATAAACCAGCCAGCCG
GAAGGGCCGAGCGCAGAAGTGGTCCTGCAACTTTATCCGCCTCCATCCAGTCTATTAATTGTTGCCGGGA
AGCTAGAGTAAGTAGTTCGCCAGTTAATAGTTTGCGCAACGTTGTTGCCATTGCTACAGGCATCGTGGTG
TCACGCTCGTCGTTTGGTATGGCTTCATTCAGCTCCGGTTCCCAACGATCAAGGCGAGTTACATGATCCC
CCATGTTGTGCAAAAAAGCGGTTAGCTCCTTCGGTCCTCCGATCGTTGTCAGAAGTAAGTTGGCCGCAGT
GTTATCACTCATGGTTATGGCAGCACTGCATAATTCTCTTACTGTCATGCCATCCGTAAGATGCTTTTCT
GTGACTGGTGAGTACTCAACCAAGTCATTCTGAGAATAGTGTATGCGGCGACCGAGTTGCTCTTGCCCGG
CGTCAATACGGGATAATACCGCGCCACATAGCAGAACTTTAAAAGTGCTCATCATTGGAAAACGTTCTTC
GGGGCGAAAACTCTCAAGGATCTTACCGCTGTTGAGATCCAGTTCGATGTAACCCACTCGTGCACCCAAC
TGATCTTCAGCATCTTTTACTTTCACCAGCGTTTCTGGGTGAGCAAAAACAGGAAGGCAAAATGCCGCAA
AAAAGGGAATAAGGGCGACACGGAAATGTTGAATACTCATACTCTTCCTTTTTCAATATTATTGAAGCAT
TTATCAAGGTTATTGTCTCATGAGCGGATACATATTTGAATGTATTTAGAAAAATAAACAAATAGGGGTT
CCGCGCACGAATTGGCCAGCGCTGCCATTTTTGGGGTGAGGCCGTTCGCGGCCGAGGGGCGCAGCCCCTG
GGGGGATGGGAGGCCCGCGTTAGCGGGCCGGGAGGGTTCGAGAAGGGGGGGCACCCCCCTTCGGCGTGCG
CGGTCACGCGCACAGGGCGCAGCCCTGGTTAAAAACAAGGTTTATAAATATTGGTTTAAAAGCAGGTTAA
AAGACAGGTTAGCGGTGGCCGAAAAACGGGCGGAAACCCTTGCAAATGCTGGATTTTCTGCCTGTGGACA
GCCCCTCAAATGTCAATAGGTGCGCCCCTCATCTGTCAGCACTCTGCCCCTCAAGTGTCAAGGATCGCGC
CCCTCATCTGTCAGTAGTCGCGCCCCTCAAGTGTCAATACCGCAGGGCACTTATCCCCAGGCTTGTCCAC
ATCATCTGTGGGAAACTCGCGTAAAATCAGGCGTTTTCGCCGATTTGCGAGGCTGGCCAGCTCCACGTCG
CCGGCCGAAATCGAGCCTGCCCCTCATCTGTCAACGCCGCGCCGGGTGAGTCGGCCCCTCAAGTGTCAAC
GTCCGCCCCTCATCTGTCAGTGAGGGCCAAGTTTTCCGCGAGGTATCCACAACGCCGGCGGCCGCGGTGT
CTCGCACACGGCTTCGACGGCGTTTCTGGCGCGTTTGCAGGGCCATAGACGGCCGCCAGCCCAGCGGCGA
GGGCAACCAGCCCGGTGAGCGTCGCAAAGGAGATCCTGATCTGACTGATGGGCTGCCTGTATCGAGTGGT
GATTTTGTGCCGAGCTGCCGGTCGGGGAGCTGTTGGCTGGCTGGTGGCAGGATATATTGTGGTGTAAACA
AATTGACGCTTAGACAACTTAATAACACATTGCGGACGTTTTTAATGTACTGGGGTGGATGCAGTGGGCC
CCAC
Features (pLannotate 1.2.2; 10 found; start..end, strand, type, name):
    167..183     +  promoter       AtU6 promoter (fragment): consensus promoter from the three Arabidopsis U6 snRNA genes (Waibel and Filipowicz, 1990; Nekrasov et al., 2013)
    261..336     +  misc_RNA       Sa gRNA scaffold: guide RNA scaffold for the Staphylococcus aureus CRISPR/Cas9 system
    397..421     +  misc_feature   RB T-DNA repeat: right border repeat from nopaline C58 T-DNA
    533..553     -  CDS            TetR (fragment): tetracycline resistance regulatory protein; tetR
    580..1725    -  CDS            trfA: TRFA_ECOLX - Experimental evidence at protein level: Swiss-Prot protein existence level 1. Also involved in plasmid copy number control, promoting intermolecular coupling of protein bound iterons at oriV, which inhibits replication initiation. From Escherichia coli.
   2061..2649    -  rep_origin     ori: high-copy-number ColE1/pMB1/pBR322/pUC origin of replication
   2820..3680    -  CDS            AmpR: β-lactamase; bla; confers resistance to ampicillin, carbenicillin, and related antibiotics
   3681..3785    -  promoter       AmpR promoter: bla
   3872..4503    -  rep_origin     oriV: incP origin of replication
   4595..4619    +  misc_feature   LB T-DNA repeat: left border repeat from nopaline C58 T-DNA
