[The description below was written by a language model from this plasmid's Addgene catalogue record and pLannotate feature annotations shown in this document.]
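Description:
pEPOR1CB0087 is a Level 1 Golden Gate (MoClo-style) cassette plasmid built in the pICH47751 acceptor backbone and classed as a plant expression vector. It carries a single guide RNA transcription unit directed against the Arabidopsis thaliana gene AtUUAT1 (AT5G04160). The guide is driven by the AtU6-26 promoter, an RNA polymerase III promoter from an Arabidopsis U6 snRNA gene that is commonly used to produce small, uncapped transcripts such as sgRNAs. The unit was assembled through BsaI sites that were destroyed during cloning, as is usual for Type IIS assembly.

The record is inconsistent about the cognate nuclease. The purpose line describes an sgRNA cassette for SpCas9, whereas the insert name reads "sa_gRNA" and the sequence annotation identifies a Staphylococcus aureus Cas9 guide scaffold downstream of the U6 promoter fragment. The sequence-based evidence therefore points to SaCas9, but users should verify this before pairing the guide with a nuclease.

The 4,694 nt backbone places the cassette between nopaline-type left and right T-DNA border repeats. It combines a high-copy ColE1/pUC origin for propagation in E. coli with the broad-host-range incP oriV and its trfA replication initiator, which support maintenance in Agrobacterium. Selection is by ampicillin through β-lactamase under its native promoter, and a short TetR fragment is a backbone remnant. No nuclease or plant selectable marker is annotated, so the plasmid is presumably intended to be combined with other Level 1 modules into a multigene construct. It comes from work comparing the efficiency and specificity of Cas nucleases for plant genome engineering.
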