Addgene plasmid #117564: pEPOR1CB0087
Purpose: Level1 Golden Gate Cassette: sgRNA cassette for spCas9, targeting AtUUAT1 {AT5G04160} in A. thaliana
Depositing lab: Nicola Patron. Depositing organization: Earlham Institute. Publication: Comparison of efficiency and specificity of CRISPR-associated (Cas) nucleases in plants: An expanded toolkit for precision genome engineering. Raitskin O, Schudoma C, West A, Patron NJ. PLoS One. 2019 Feb 27;14(2):e0211598. doi: 10.1371/journal.pone.0211598. eCollection 2019. PubMed 30811422.
Backbone
  Vector backbone: pICH47751
  Vector type: Plant Expression
Growth in bacteria
  Bacterial resistance: Ampicillin, 100 μg/mL
  Growth temperature: 37°C
  Growth strain: DH5alpha
  Copy number: High Copy
Gene/Insert
  Gene/Insert name: Promoter_AtU6-26 + sa_gRNA_UUAT1 {AT5G04160} A. thaliana
  Species: Synthetic
  Promoter: AtU6-26 (pICSL90002)
  Cloning method: Restriction Enzyme; 5′ cloning site BsaI (destroyed during cloning); 3′ cloning site BsaI (destroyed during cloning)
Terms and licenses: Academic/Nonprofit Terms; Industry Terms: Not Available to Industry
Depositor comments: Please visit https://www.biorxiv.org/content/early/2018/09/20/422766 for BioRxiv preprint
How to cite: pEPOR1CB0087 was a gift from Nicola Patron (Addgene plasmid # 117564 ; http://n2t.net/addgene:117564 ; RRID:Addgene_117564)
